Addgene plasmid #215517: pINDUCER20-PTPN12
Purpose: Dox-inducible lentiviral transfer vector with PTP-PEST
Depositing lab: Johanna Ivaska. Depositing organization: Turku Bioscience Centre. Publication: Dynamic regulation of integrin beta1 phosphorylation supports invasion of breast cancer cells. Conway JRW, Joshi O, Kaivola J, Follain G, Gounis M, Kuhl D, Ivaska J. Nat Cell Biol. 2025 May 26. doi: 10.1038/s41556-025-01663-4. PubMed 40419795.
Backbone
  Vector backbone: pINDUCER20
  Backbone manufacturer: Addgene plasmid #44012
  Total vector size (bp): 12561
  Vector type: Lentiviral
  Selectable markers: Neomycin (select with G418)
Growth in bacteria
  Bacterial resistance: Ampicillin, 100 μg/mL
  Growth temperature: 37°C
  Growth strain: NEB Stable
  Copy number: High Copy
Gene/Insert
  Gene/Insert name: PTPN12 (alt name: PTP-PEST)
  Species: H. sapiens (human)
  Insert size (bp): 2331
  GenBank ID: NM_002835.4
  Entrez Gene: PTPN12 (a.k.a. PTP-PEST, PTPG1)
  Promoter: mCMV, Doxycycline-inducible
  Cloning method: Gateway Cloning
  Sequencing primers: 5′ mCMV_F; 3′ WPRE_R
Terms and licenses: Academic/Nonprofit Terms; Industry Terms
How to cite: pINDUCER20-PTPN12 was a gift from Johanna Ivaska (Addgene plasmid # 215517 ; http://n2t.net/addgene:215517 ; RRID:Addgene_215517)
