[The description below was written by a language model from this plasmid's Addgene catalogue record and pLannotate feature annotations shown in this document.]
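Description:
pINDUCER20-PTPN12 is a 12.6 kb HIV-1-based lentiviral transfer vector, built on the pINDUCER20 backbone, for doxycycline-inducible expression of human PTPN12 (PTP-PEST), a protein tyrosine phosphatase that dephosphorylates signalling proteins including the tyrosine kinases ERBB2 and PYK2. In bacteria it is maintained through a high-copy ColE1/pUC-type origin and an ampicillin resistance gene. The viral portion carries a truncated 5' LTR, the Ψ packaging signal with an adjoining gag fragment, the Rev response element, the cPPT/CTS, a WPRE, and a ΔU3 self-inactivating 3' LTR. These elements allow the RNA genome to be packaged when helper functions are supplied in trans, and leave the integrated provirus without LTR promoter activity.

The payload is an all-in-one Tet-On design. The 2.3 kb PTPN12 coding sequence was introduced by Gateway recombination, so it is flanked by attB1 and attB2 sites. It lies downstream of a tetracycline response element with seven tetO copies fused to a minimal CMV promoter, which should be largely silent on its own. A second, constitutive cassette uses the human UbC promoter to drive the reverse tetracycline transactivator rtTA3, followed by an EMCV IRES and a neomycin resistance gene. Transduced cells can therefore be selected with G418 while also expressing the transactivator. When doxycycline is added, rtTA3 binds the tetO repeats and switches on PTPN12 transcription. No epitope tag or fluorescent reporter is annotated.

The construct is suited to making stable mammalian cell populations with controllable, titratable PTP-PEST expression. The associated publication concerns integrin β1 phosphorylation and breast cancer cell invasion.
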