Features (pLannotate 1.2.2; 34 found; start..end, strand, type, name):
    377..634     +  LTR            5' LTR (truncated): truncated 5' long terminal repeat (LTR) from HIV-1
    681..806     +  misc_feature   HIV-1 Ψ: packaging signal of human immunodeficiency virus type 1
    790..1128    +  CDS            HIV-1 gag (fragment): gag protein from human immunodeficiency virus 1; gag
   1303..1536    +  misc_feature   RRE: The Rev response element (RRE) of HIV-1 allows for Rev-dependent mRNA export from the nucleus to the cytoplasm.
   1913..2013    +  CDS            Rev (fragment): human immunodeficiency virus 1 (HIV-1) Rev protein; rev; enhances nuclear export of unspliced and incompletely spliced viral mRNAs
   2058..2175    +  misc_feature   cPPT/CTS: central polypurine tract and central termination sequence of HIV-1
   2230..2500    +  protein_bind   tetracycline response element: contains seven copies of the tetracycline operator tetO tetracycline repressor TetR
   2511..2528    +  misc_feature   MCS (fragment): pUC18/19 multiple cloning site
   2533..2571    +  promoter       minimal CMV promoter: human cytomegalovirus (CMV) immediate early promoter
   2701..2725    +  protein_bind   attB1: mutant version of attB; recombination site for the Gateway® BP reaction BP Clonase™
   2788..5118    +  CDS            PTPN12: PTN12_HUMAN - Experimental evidence at protein level: Swiss-Prot protein existence level 1. Dephosphorylates a range of proteins, and thereby regulates cellular signaling cascades (PubMed:18559503). Dephosphorylates cellular tyrosine kinases, such as ERBB2 and PTK2B/PYK2, and thereby regulates signaling via ERBB2 and PTK2B/PYK2 (PubMed:17329398, PubMed:27134172). Selectively dephosphorylates ERBB2 phosphorylated at 'Tyr-1112', 'Tyr-1196', and/or 'Tyr-1248' (PubMed:27134172). From Homo sapiens (Human).
   5148..5172    -  protein_bind   attB2: mutant version of attB; recombination site for the Gateway® BP reaction BP Clonase™
   5284..5319    +  promoter       PGK promoter (fragment): mouse phosphoglycerate kinase 1 promoter
   5337..6548    +  promoter       UbC promoter: human ubiquitin C promoter
   6607..7304    +  CDS            rtTA3 (fragment): reverse tetracycline transactivator 3 activates expression from Tet-responsive promoters in the presence of doxycycline
   7234..7344    +  CDS            VP48: 3 tandem repeats of the minimal activation domain of herpes simplex virus VP16 (Cheng et al., 2013)
   7502..7964    +  misc_feature   IRES: internal ribosome entry site (IRES) of the encephalomyocarditis virus (EMCV)
   7980..8774    +  CDS            NeoR/KanR: aminoglycoside phosphotransferase from Tn5; aph(3')-II (or nptII); confers resistance to neomycin, kanamycin, and G418 (Geneticin®)
   8802..8885    +  CDS            large T antigen (fragment): large T antigen from SV40 (simian virus 40)
   8919..8939    +  misc_feature   MCS (fragment): pBluescript multiple cloning site
   8951..9539    +  misc_feature   WPRE: woodchuck hepatitis virus posttranscriptional regulatory element
   9547..9612    +  CDS            nef (fragment): NEF_HV1Z2 - Experimental evidence at protein level: Swiss-Prot protein existence level 1. Extracellular Nef protein targets CD4(+) T-lymphocytes for apoptosis by interacting with CXCR4 surface receptors. From Human immunodeficiency virus type 1 group M subtype D (isolate Z2/CDC-Z34) (HIV-1).
   9614..9847    +  LTR            3' LTR (ΔU3): self-inactivating 3' long terminal repeat (LTR) from HIV-1
  10052..10156   +  promoter       AmpR promoter: bla
  10157..11017   +  CDS            AmpR: β-lactamase; bla; confers resistance to ampicillin, carbenicillin, and related antibiotics
  11188..11776   +  rep_origin     ori: high-copy-number ColE1/pMB1/pBR322/pUC origin of replication
  11959..12013   +  CDS            lacI (fragment): lac repressor; lacI; The lac repressor binds to the lac operator to inhibit transcription in E. coli. This inhibition can be relieved by adding lactose or isopropyl-β-D-thiogalactopyranoside (IPTG).
  12019..12112   +  rep_origin     SV40 ori (fragment): SV40 origin of replication
  12137..12174   +  CDS            lacI (fragment): lac repressor; lacI; The lac repressor binds to the lac operator to inhibit transcription in E. coli. This inhibition can be relieved by adding lactose or isopropyl-β-D-thiogalactopyranoside (IPTG).
  12187..12208   +  protein_bind   CAP binding site: CAP binding activates transcription in the presence of cAMP. E. coli catabolite activator protein
  12223..12253   +  promoter       lac promoter: promoter for the E. coli lac operon
  12257..12279   +  protein_bind   lac operator (fragment): The lac repressor binds to the lac operator to inhibit transcription in E. coli. This inhibition can be relieved by adding lactose or isopropyl-β-D-thiogalactopyranoside (IPTG). lac repressor encoded by lacI
  12311..12394   +  polyA_signal   SV40 poly(A) signal (fragment): SV40 polyadenylation signal
  12561..329     +  CDS            nef (fragment) (across the origin): NEF_HV1BR - Experimental evidence at protein level: Swiss-Prot protein existence level 1. Extracellular Nef protein targets CD4(+) T-lymphocytes for apoptosis by interacting with CXCR4 surface receptors (PubMed:14990729). From Human immunodeficiency virus type 1 group M subtype B (isolate BRU/LAI) (HIV-1).
>Addgene plasmid #215517 | pINDUCER20-PTPN12 | addgene full sequence | sequence record 471959 | Addgene NGS Result
TGGAAGGGCTAATTCACTCCCAAAGAAGACAAGATATCCTTGATCTGTGGATCTACCACACACAAGGCTA
CTTCCCTGATTAGCAGAACTACACACCAGGGCCAGGGGTCAGATATCCACTGACCTTTGGATGGTGCTAC
AAGCTAGTACCAGTTGAGCCAGATAAGGTAGAAGAGGCCAATAAAGGAGAGAACACCAGCTTGTTACACC
CTGTGAGCCTGCATGGGATGGATGACCCGGAGAGAGAAGTGTTAGAGTGGAGGTTTGACAGCCGCCTAGC
ATTTCATCACGTGGCCCGAGAGCTGCATCCGGAGTACTTCAAGAACTGCTGATATCGAGCTTGCTACAAG
GGACTTTCCGCTGGGGACTTTCCAGGGAGGCGTGGCCTGGGCGGGACTGGGGAGTGGCGAGCCCTCAGAT
CCTGCATATAAGCAGCTGCTTTTTGCCTGTACTGGGTCTCTCTGGTTAGACCAGATCTGAGCCTGGGAGC
TCTCTGGCTAACTAGGGAACCCACTGCTTAAGCCTCAATAAAGCTTGCCTTGAGTGCTTCAAGTAGTGTG
TGCCCGTCTGTTGTGTGACTCTGGTAACTAGAGATCCCTCAGACCCTTTTAGTCAGTGTGGAAAATCTCT
AGCAGTGGCGCCCGAACAGGGACTTGAAAGCGAAAGGGAAACCAGAGGAGCTCTCTCGACGCAGGACTCG
GCTTGCTGAAGCGCGCACGGCAAGAGGCGAGGGGCGGCGACTGGTGAGTACGCCAAAAATTTTGACTAGC
GGAGGCTAGAAGGAGAGAGATGGGTGCGAGAGCGTCAGTATTAAGCGGGGGAGAATTAGATCGCGATGGG
AAAAAATTCGGTTAAGGCCAGGGGGAAAGAAAAAATATAAATTAAAACATATAGTATGGGCAAGCAGGGA
GCTAGAACGATTCGCAGTTAATCCTGGCCTGTTAGAAACATCAGAAGGCTGTAGACAAATACTGGGACAG
CTACAACCATCCCTTCAGACAGGATCAGAAGAACTTAGATCATTATATAATACAGTAGCAACCCTCTATT
GTGTGCATCAAAGGATAGAGATAAAAGACACCAAGGAAGCTTTAGACAAGATAGAGGAAGAGCAAAACAA
AAGTAAGACCACCGCACAGCAAGCGGCCGGCCGCTGATCTTCAGACCTGGAGGAGGAGATATGAGGGACA
ATTGGAGAAGTGAATTATATAAATATAAAGTAGTAAAAATTGAACCATTAGGAGTAGCACCCACCAAGGC
AAAGAGAAGAGTGGTGCAGAGAGAAAAAAGAGCAGTGGGAATAGGAGCTTTGTTCCTTGGGTTCTTGGGA
GCAGCAGGAAGCACTATGGGCGCAGCGTCAATGACGCTGACGGTACAGGCCAGACAATTATTGTCTGGTA
TAGTGCAGCAGCAGAACAATTTGCTGAGGGCTATTGAGGCGCAACAGCATCTGTTGCAACTCACAGTCTG
GGGCATCAAGCAGCTCCAGGCAAGAATCCTGGCTGTGGAAAGATACCTAAAGGATCAACAGCTCCTGGGG
ATTTGGGGTTGCTCTGGAAAACTCATTTGCACCACTGCTGTGCCTTGGAATGCTAGTTGGAGTAATAAAT
CTCTGGAACAGATTTGGAATCACACGACCTGGATGGAGTGGGACAGAGAAATTAACAATTACACAAGCTT
AATACACTCCTTAATTGAAGAATCGCAAAACCAGCAAGAAAAGAATGAACAAGAATTATTGGAATTAGAT
AAATGGGCAAGTTTGTGGAATTGGTTTAACATAACAAATTGGCTGTGGTATATAAAATTATTCATAATGA
TAGTAGGAGGCTTGGTAGGTTTAAGAATAGTTTTTGCTGTACTTTCTATAGTGAATAGAGTTAGGCAGGG
ATATTCACCATTATCGTTTCAGACCCACCTCCCAACCCCGAGGGGACCCGACAGGCCCGAAGGAATAGAA
GAAGAAGGTGGAGAGAGAGACAGAGACAGATCCATTCGATTAGTGAACGGATCTCGACGGTATCGCCGAA
TTCACAAATGGCAGTATTCATCCACAATTTTAAAAGAAAAGGGGGGATTGGGGGGTACAGTGCAGGGGAA
AGAATAGTAGACATAATAGCAACAGACATACAAACTAAAGAATTACAAAAACAAATTACAAAAATTCAAA
ATTTTCGGGTTTATTACAGGGACAGCAGAGATCCAGTTTGGACTAGGATCCTTTACCACTCCCTATCAGT
GATAGAGAAAAGTGAAAGTCGAGTTTACCACTCCCTATCAGTGATAGAGAAAAGTGAAAGTCGAGTTTAC
CACTCCCTATCAGTGATAGAGAAAAGTGAAAGTCGAGTTTACCACTCCCTATCAGTGATAGAGAAAAGTG
AAAGTCGAGTTTACCACTCCCTATCAGTGATAGAGAAAAGTGAAAGTCGAGTTTACCACTCCCTATCAGT
GATAGAGAAAAGTGAAAGTCGAGTTTACCACTCCCTATCAGTGATAGAGAAAAGTGAAAGTCGAGCTCGG
TACCCGGGTCGAGGTAGGCGTGTACGGTGGGAGGCCTATATAAGCAGAGCTCGTTTAGTGAACCGTCAGA
TCGCCTGGAGACGCCATCCACGCTGTTTTGACCTCCATAGAAGACACCGGGACCGATCCAGCCTCCGCGG
CCCCGAACTAGTCCAGTGTGGTGGAATTCTGCAGATATCAACAAGTTTGTACAAAAAAGCAGGCTGGCGC
CGGAACCAATTCAGTCGACTGGATCCGGTACCGAGGAGATCTGCCGCCGCGATCGCCATGGAGCAAGTGG
AGATCCTGAGGAAATTCATCCAGAGGGTCCAGGCCATGAAGAGTCCTGACCACAATGGGGAGGACAACTT
CGCCCGGGACTTCATGCGGTTAAGAAGATTGTCTACCAAATATAGAACAGAAAAGATATATCCCACAGCC
ACTGGAGAAAAAGAAGAAAATGTTAAAAAGAACAGATACAAGGACATACTGCCATTTGATCACAGCCGAG
TTAAATTGACATTAAAGACTCCTTCACAAGATTCAGACTATATCAATGCAAATTTTATAAAGGGCGTCTA
TGGGCCAAAAGCATATGTAGCAACTCAAGGACCTTTAGCAAATACAGTAATAGATTTTTGGAGGATGATA
TGGGAGTATAATGTTGTGATCATTGTAATGGCCTGCCGAGAATTTGAGATGGGAAGGAAAAAATGTGAGC
GCTATTGGCCTTTGTATGGAGAAGACCCCATAACGTTTGCACCATTTAAAATTTCTTGTGAGGATGAACA
AGCAAGAACAGACTACTTCATCAGGACACTCTTACTTGAATTTCAAAATGAATCTCGTAGGCTGTATCAG
TTTCATTATGTGAACTGGCCAGACCATGATGTTCCTTCATCATTTGATTCTATTCTGGACATGATAAGCT
TAATGAGGAAATATCAAGAACATGAAGATGTTCCTATTTGTATTCATTGCAGTGCAGGCTGTGGAAGAAC
AGGTGCCATTTGTGCCATAGATTATACGTGGAATTTACTAAAAGCTGGGAAAATACCAGAGGAATTTAAT
GTATTTAATTTAATACAAGAAATGAGAACACAAAGGCATTCTGCAGTACAAACAAAGGAGCAATATGAAC
TTGTTCATAGAGCTATTGCCCAACTGTTTGAAAAACAGCTACAACTATATGAAATTCATGGAGCTCAGAA
AATTGCTGATGGAGTGAATGAAATTAACACTGAAAACATGGTCAGCTCCATAGAGCCTGAAAAACAAGAT
TCTCCTCCTCCAAAACCACCAAGGACCCGCAGTTGCCTTGTTGAAGGGGATGCTAAAGAAGAAATACTGC
AGCCACCGGAACCTCATCCAGTGCCACCCATCTTGACACCTTCTCCCCCTTCAGCTTTTCCAACAGTCAC
TACTGTGTGGCAGGACAATGATAGATACCATCCAAAGCCAGTGTTGCATATGGTTTCATCAGAACAACAT
TCAGCAGACCTCAACAGAAACTATAGTAAATCAACAGAACTTCCAGGGAAAAATGAATCAACAATTGAAC
AGATAGATAAAAAATTGGAACGAAATTTAAGTTTTGAGATTAAGAAGGTCCCTCTCCAAGAGGGACCAAA
AAGTTTTGATGGGAACACACTTTTGAATAGGGGACATGCAATTAAAATTAAATCTGCTTCACCTTGTATA
GCTGATAAAATCTCTAAGCCACAGGAATTAAGTTCAGATCTAAATGTCGGTGATACTTCCCAGAATTCTT
GTGTGGACTGCAGTGTAACACAATCAAACAAAGTTTCAGTTACTCCACCAGAAGAATCCCAGAATTCAGA
CACACCTCCAAGGCCAGACCGCTTGCCTCTTGATGAGAAAGGACATGTAACGTGGTCATTTCATGGACCT
GAAAATGCCATACCCATACCTGATTTATCTGAAGGCAATTCCTCAGATATCAACTATCAAACTAGGAAAA
CTGTGAGTTTAACACCAAGTCCTACAACACAAGTTGAAACACCTGATCTTGTGGATCATGATAACACTTC
ACCACTCTTCAGAACACCCCTCAGTTTTACTAATCCACTTCACTCTGATGACTCAGACTCAGATGAAAGA
AACTCTGATGGTGCTGTGACCCAGAATAAAACTAATATTTCAACAGCAAGTGCCACAGTTTCTGCTGCCA
CTAGTACTGAAAGCATTTCTACTAGGAAAGTATTGCCAATGTCCATTGCTAGACATAATATAGCAGGAAC
AACACATTCAGGTGCTGAAAAAGATGTTGATGTTAGTGAAGATTCACCTCCTCCCCTACCTGAAAGAACT
CCTGAATCGTTTGTGTTAGCAAGTGAACATAATACACCTGTAAGATCGGAATGGAGTGAACTTCAAAGTC
AGGAACGATCTGAACAAAAAAAGTCTGAAGGCTTGATAACCTCTGAAAATGAGAAATGTGATCATCCAGC
GGGAGGTATTCACTATGAAATGTGCATAGAATGTCCACCTACTTTCAGTGACAAGAGAGAACAAATATCA
GAAAATCCAACAGAAGCCACAGATATTGGTTTTGGTAATCGATGTGGAAAACCCAAAGGACCAAGAGATC
CACCTTCATGCGGCCGCTGATAACTCGAGATATCTAGACCCAGCTTTCTTGTACAAAGTGGTTGATATCC
AGCACAGTGGCGGCCGCTCGAGTCTAGAGGGCCCGCGGTTCGAATACCCATACGACGTCCCAGACTACGC
TTAGTAATGATTAATTAAACTAGAAATTCTACCGGGTAGGGGAGGCGCTTTTCCCAAGGCAGTCTGGAGT
AACCCACCCAAGATCTGGCCTCCGCGCCGGGTTTTGGCGCCTCCCGCGGGCGCCCCCCTCCTCACGGCGA
GCGCTGCCACGTCAGACGAAGGGCGCAGCGAGCGTCCTGATCCTTCCGCCCGGACGCTCAGGACAGCGGC
CCGCTGCTCATAAGACTCGGCCTTAGAACCCCAGTATCAGCAGAAGGACATTTTAGGACGGGACTTGGGT
GACTCTAGGGCACTGGTTTTCTTTCCAGAGAGCGGAACAGGCGAGGAAAAGTAGTCCCTTCTCGGCGATT
CTGCGGAGGGATCTCCGTGGGGCGGTGAACGCCGATGATTATATAAGGACGCGCCGGGTGTGGCACAGCT
AGTTCCGTCGCAGCCGGGATTTGGGTCGCGGTTCTTGTTTGTGGATCGCTGTGATCGTCACTTGGTGAGT
AGCGGGCTGCTGGGCTGGCCGGGGCTTTCGTGGCCGCCGGGCCGCTCGGTGGGACGGAAGCGTGTGGAGA
GACCGCCAAGGGCTGTAGTCTGGGTCCGCGAGCAAGGTTGCCCTGAACTGGGGGTTGGGGGGAGCGCAGC
AAAATGGCGGCTGTTCCCGAGTCTTGAATGGAAGACGCTTGTGAGGCGGGCTGTGAGGTCGTTGAAACAA
GGTGGGGGGCATGGTGGGCGGCAAGAACCCAAGGTCTTGAGGCCTTCGCTAATGCGGGAAAGCTCTTATT
CGGGTGAGATGGGCTGGGGCACCATCTGGGGACCCTGACGTGAAGTTTGTCACTGACTGGAGAACTCGGT
TTGTCGTCTGTTGCGGGGGCGGCAGTTATGGCGGTGCCGTTGGGCAGTGCACCCGTACCTTTGGGAGCGC
GCGCCCTCGTCGTGTCGTGACGTCACCCGTTCTGTTGGCTTATAATGCAGGGTGGGGCCACCTGCCGGTA
GGTGTGCGGTAGGCTTTTCTCCGTCGCAGGACGCAGGGTTCGGGCCTAGGGTAGGCTCTCCTGAATCGAC
AGGCGCCGGACCTCTGGTGAGGGGAGGGATAAGTGAGGCGTCAGTTTCTTTGGTCGGTTTTATGTACCTA
TCTTCTTAAGTAGCTGAAGCTCCGGTTTTGAACTATGCGCTCGGGGTTGGCGAGTGTGTTTTGTGAAGTT
TTTTAGGCACCTTTTGAAATGTAATCATTTGGGTCAATATGTAATTTTCAGTGTTAGACTAGTAAATTGT
CCGCTAAATTCTGGCCGTTTTTGGCTTTTTTGTTAGACGAAGCTTGGTACCGAGCTCGGATCTCCACCCC
GTACCGGTCCTGCAGTCGAATTCACCATGTCTAGACTGGACAAGAGCAAAGTCATAAACGGAGCTCTGGA
ATTACTCAATGGTGTCGGTATCGAAGGCCTGACGACAAGGAAACTCGCTCAAAAGCTGGGAGTTGAGCAG
CCTACCCTGTACTGGCACGTGAAGAACAAGCGGGCCCTGCTCGATGCCCTGCCAATCGAGATGCTGGACA
GGCATCATACCCACTTCTGCCCCCTGGAAGGCGAGTCATGGCAAGACTTTCTGCGGAACAACGCCAAGTC
ATACCGCTGTGCTCTCCTCTCACATCGCGACGGGGCTAAAGTGCATCTCGGCACCCGCCCAACAGAGAAA
CAGTACGAAACCCTGGAAAATCAGCTCGCGTTCCTGTGTCAGCAAGGCTTCTCCCTGGAGAACGCACTGT
ACGCTCTGTCCGCCGTGGGCCACTTTACACTGGGCTGCGTATTGGAGGAACAGGAGCATCAAGTAGCAAA
AGAGGAAAGAGAGACACCTACCACCGATTCTATGCCCCCACTTCTGAGACAAGCAATTGAGCTGTTCGAC
CGGCAGGGAGCCGAACCTGCCTTCCTTTTCGGCCTGGAACTAATCATATGTGGCCTGGAGAAACAGCTAA
AGTGCGAAAGCGGCGGGCCGACCGACGCCCTTGACGATTTTGACTTAGACATGCTCCCAGCCGATGCCCT
TGACGACTTTGACCTTGATATGCTGCCTGCTGACGCTCTTGACGATTTTGACCTTGACATGCTCCCCGGG
TAACTAAGTAAGGATCCGCGGCCGCACTAGAGGAATTCCGCCCCTCTCCCCCCCCCCCCCCTAACGTTAC
TGGCCGAAGCCGCTTGGAATAAGGCCGGTGTGCGTTTGTCTATATGTTATTTTCCACCATATTGCCGTCT
TTTGGCAATGTGAGGGCCCGGAAACCTGGCCCTGTCTTCTTGACGAGCATTCCTAGGGGTCTTTCCCCTC
TCGCCAAAGGAATGCAAGGTCTGTTGAATGTCGTGAAGGAAGCAGTTCCTCTGGAAGCTTCTTGAAGACA
AACAACGTCTGTAGCGACCCTTTGCAGGCAGCGGAACCCCCCACCTGGCGACAGGTGCCTCTGCGGCCAA
AAGCCACGTGTATAAGATACACCTGCAAAGGCGGCACAACCCCAGTGCCACGTTGTGAGTTGGATAGTTG
TGGAAAGAGTCAAATGGCTCTCCTCAAGCGTATTCAACAAGGGGCTGAAGGATGCCCAGAAGGTACCCCA
TTGTATGGGATCTGATCTGGGGCCTCGGTGCACATGCTTTACATGTGTTTAGTCGAGGTTAAAAAAACGT
CTAGGCCCCCCGAACCACGGGGACGTGGTTTTCCTTTGAAAAACACGATGATAAGCTTACCGGTCCACCA
TGATTGAACAAGATGGATTGCACGCAGGTTCTCCGGCCGCTTGGGTGGAGAGGCTATTCGGCTATGACTG
GGCACAACAGACAATCGGCTGCTCTGATGCCGCCGTGTTCCGGCTGTCAGCGCAGGGGCGCCCGGTTCTT
TTTGTCAAGACCGACCTGTCCGGTGCCCTGAATGAACTGCAAGACGAGGCAGCGCGGCTATCGTGGCTGG
CCACGACGGGCGTTCCTTGCGCAGCTGTGCTCGACGTTGTCACTGAAGCGGGAAGGGACTGGCTGCTATT
GGGCGAAGTGCCGGGGCAGGATCTCCTGTCATCTCACCTTGCTCCTGCCGAGAAAGTATCCATCATGGCT
GATGCAATGCGGCGGCTGCATACGCTTGATCCGGCTACCTGCCCATTCGACCACCAAGCGAAACATCGCA
TCGAGCGAGCACGTACTCGGATGGAAGCCGGTCTTGTCGATCAGGATGATCTGGACGAAGAGCATCAGGG
GCTCGCGCCAGCCGAACTGTTCGCCAGGCTCAAGGCGAGCATGCCCGACGGCGAGGATCTCGTCGTGACC
CATGGCGATGCCTGCTTGCCGAATATCATGGTGGAAAATGGCCGCTTTTCTGGATTCATCGACTGTGGCC
GGCTGGGTGTGGCGGACCGCTATCAGGACATAGCGTTGGCTACCCGTGATATTGCTGAAGAGCTTGGCGG
CGAATGGGCTGACCGCTTCCTCGTGCTTTACGGTATCGCCGCTCCCGATTCGCAGCGCATCGCCTTCTAT
CGCCTTCTTGACGAGTTCTTCTGATGTACAAGTAAAGCGGCCGCGACTCTAGATCATAATCAGCCATACC
ACATTTGTAGAGGTTTTACTTGCTTTAAAAAACCTCCCACACCTCCCCCTGAACCTGAAACATAAAATGA
ATGCAATTGTTGTTGTTTAGTCCCTCCCAATTCGATATCAAGCTTATCGCGATAGATCCTAATCAACCTC
TGGATTACAAAATTTGTGAAAGATTGACTGGTATTCTTAACTATGTTGCTCCTTTTACGCTATGTGGATA
CGCTGCTTTAATGCCTTTGTATCATGCTATTGCTTCCCGTATGGCTTTCATTTTCTCCTCCTTGTATAAA
TCCTGGTTGCTGTCTCTTTATGAGGAGTTGTGGCCCGTTGTCAGGCAACGTGGCGTGGTGTGCACTGTGT
TTGCTGACGCAACCCCCACTGGTTGGGGCATTGCCACCACCTGTCAGCTCCTTTCCGGGACTTTCGCTTT
CCCCCTCCCTATTGCCACGGCGGAACTCATCGCCGCCTGCCTTGCCCGCTGCTGGACAGGGGCTCGGCTG
TTGGGCACTGACAATTCCGTGGTGTTGTCGGGGAAATCATCGTCCTTTCCTTGGCTGCTCGCCTGTGTTG
CCACCTGGATTCTGCGCGGGACGTCCTTCTGCTACGTCCCTTCGGCCCTCAATCCAGCGGACCTTCCTTC
CCGCGGCCTGCTGCCGGCTCTGCGGCCTCTTCCGCGTCTTCGCCTTCGCCCTCAGACGAGTCGGATCTCC
CTTTGGGCCGCCTCCCCGCCTGAGATCCTTTAAGACCAATGACTTACAAGGCAGCTGTAGATCTTAGCCA
CTTTTTAAAAGAAAAGGGGGGACTGGAAGGGCTAATTCACTCCCAACGAAGACAAGATCTGCTTTTTGCT
TGTACTGGGTCTCTCTGGTTAGACCAGATCTGAGCCTGGGAGCTCTCTGGCTAACTAGGGAACCCACTGC
TTAAGCCTCAATAAAGCTTGCCTTGAGTGCTTCAAGTAGTGTGTGCCCGTCTGTTGTGTGACTCTGGTAA
CTAGAGATCCCTCAGACCCTTTTAGTCAGTGTGGAAAATCTCTAGCAGTAGTAGTTCATGTCATCTTATT
ATTCAGTATTTATAACTTGCAAAGAAATGAATATCAGAGAGTGAGAGGCCCGGGTTAATTAAGGAAAGGG
CTAGATCATTCTTGAAGACGAAAGGGCCTCGTGATACGCCTATTTTTATAGGTTAATGTCATGATAATAA
TGGTTTCTTAGACGTCAGGTGGCACTTTTCGGGGAAATGTGCGCGGAACCCCTATTTGTTTATTTTTCTA
AATACATTCAAATATGTATCCGCTCATGAGACAATAACCCTGATAAATGCTTCAATAATATTGAAAAAGG
AAGAGTATGAGTATTCAACATTTCCGTGTCGCCCTTATTCCCTTTTTTGCGGCATTTTGCCTTCCTGTTT
TTGCTCACCCAGAAACGCTGGTGAAAGTAAAAGATGCTGAAGATCAGTTGGGTGCACGAGTGGGTTACAT
CGAACTGGATCTCAACAGCGGTAAGATCCTTGAGAGTTTTCGCCCCGAAGAACGTTTTCCAATGATGAGC
ACTTTTAAAGTTCTGCTATGTGGCGCGGTATTATCCCGTGTTGACGCCGGGCAAGAGCAACTCGGTCGCC
GCATACACTATTCTCAGAATGACTTGGTTGAGTACTCACCAGTCACAGAAAAGCATCTTACGGATGGCAT
GACAGTAAGAGAATTATGCAGTGCTGCCATAACCATGAGTGATAACACTGCGGCCAACTTACTTCTGACA
ACGATCGGAGGACCGAAGGAGCTAACCGCTTTTTTGCACAACATGGGGGATCATGTAACTCGCCTTGATC
GTTGGGAACCGGAGCTGAATGAAGCCATACCAAACGACGAGCGTGACACCACGATGCCTGTAGCAATGGC
AACAACGTTGCGCAAACTATTAACTGGCGAACTACTTACTCTAGCTTCCCGGCAACAATTAATAGACTGG
ATGGAGGCGGATAAAGTTGCAGGACCACTTCTGCGCTCGGCCCTTCCGGCTGGCTGGTTTATTGCTGATA
AATCTGGAGCCGGTGAGCGTGGGTCTCGCGGTATCATTGCAGCACTGGGGCCAGATGGTAAGCCCTCCCG
TATCGTAGTTATCTACACGACGGGGAGTCAGGCAACTATGGATGAACGAAATAGACAGATCGCTGAGATA
GGTGCCTCACTGATTAAGCATTGGTAACTGTCAGACCAAGTTTACTCATATATACTTTAGATTGATTTAA
AACTTCATTTTTAATTTAAAAGGATCTAGGTGAAGATCCTTTTTGATAATCTCATGACCAAAATCCCTTA
ACGTGAGTTTTCGTTCCACTGAGCGTCAGACCCCGTAGAAAAGATCAAAGGATCTTCTTGAGATCCTTTT
TTTCTGCGCGTAATCTGCTGCTTGCAAACAAAAAAACCACCGCTACCAGCGGTGGTTTGTTTGCCGGATC
AAGAGCTACCAACTCTTTTTCCGAAGGTAACTGGCTTCAGCAGAGCGCAGATACCAAATACTGTTCTTCT
AGTGTAGCCGTAGTTAGGCCACCACTTCAAGAACTCTGTAGCACCGCCTACATACCTCGCTCTGCTAATC
CTGTTACCAGTGGCTGCTGCCAGTGGCGATAAGTCGTGTCTTACCGGGTTGGACTCAAGACGATAGTTAC
CGGATAAGGCGCAGCGGTCGGGCTGAACGGGGGGTTCGTGCACACAGCCCAGCTTGGAGCGAACGACCTA
CACCGAACTGAGATACCTACAGCGTGAGCTATGAGAAAGCGCCACGCTTCCCGAAGGGAGAAAGGCGGAC
AGGTATCCGGTAAGCGGCAGGGTCGGAACAGGAGAGCGCACGAGGGAGCTTCCAGGGGGAAACGCCTGGT
ATCTTTATAGTCCTGTCGGGTTTCGCCACCTCTGACTTGAGCGTCGATTTTTGTGATGCTCGTCAGGGGG
GCGGAGCCTATGGAAAAACGCCAGCAACGCGGCCTTTTTACGGTTCCTGGCCTTTTGCTGGCCTTTTGCT
CACATGTTCTTTCCTGCGTTATCCCCTGATTCTGTGGATAACCGTATTACCGCCTTTGAGTGAGCTGATA
CCGCTCGCCGCAGCCGAACGACCGAGCGCAGCGAGTCAGTGAGCGAGGAAGCGGAAGAGCGCCCAATACG
CAAACCGCCTCTCCCCGCGCGTTGGCCGATTCATTAATGCAGCAAGCTCATGGCTGACTAATTTTTTTTA
TTTATGCAGAGGCCGAGGCCGCCTCGGCCTCTGAGCTATTCCAGAAGTAGTGAGGAGGCTTTTTTGGAGG
CCTAGGCTTTTGCAAAAAGCTCCCCGTGGCACGACAGGTTTCCCGACTGGAAAGCGGGCAGTGAGCGCAA
CGCAATTAATGTGAGTTAGCTCACTCATTAGGCACCCCAGGCTTTACACTTTATGCTTCCGGCTCGTATG
TTGTGTGGAATTGTGAGCGGATAACAATTTCACACAGGAAACAGCTATGACATGATTACGAATTTCACAA
ATAAAGCATTTTTTTCACTGCATTCTAGTTGTGGTTTGTCCAAACTCATCAATGTATCTTATCATGTCTG
GATCAACTGGATAACTCAAGCTAACCAAAATCATCCCAAACTTCCCACCCCATACCCTATTACCACTGCC
AATTACCTGTGGTTTCATTTACTCTAAACCTGTGATTCCTCTGAATTATTTTCATTTTAAAGAAATTGTA
TTTGTTAAATATGTACTACAAACTTAGTAGT
